Addgene plasmid #112608: pOP5BP
Purpose: (Empty Backbone) Used for expression of protein in E. coli as PreScission cleavable N-terminual 8His and GB1 tag fusions and with C-terminal Avi-tag
Depositing lab: Marko Hyvönen. Depositing organization: University of Cambridge.
Backbone
  Vector backbone: pBAT4
  Vector type: Bacterial Expression
  Tag / fusion protein: 8His-GB1 (N terminal on backbone); Avi (C terminal on backbone)
Growth in bacteria
  Bacterial resistance: Ampicillin, 100 μg/mL
  Growth temperature: 37°C
  Growth strain: DH5alpha
  Copy number: High Copy
Gene/Insert
  Gene/Insert name: None
  Tag / fusion protein: 8His-GB1 (N terminal on backbone); Avi (C terminal on backbone)
Terms and licenses: Academic/Nonprofit Terms; Industry Terms: Not Available to Industry
How to cite: pOP5BP was a gift from Marko Hyvönen (Addgene plasmid # 112608 ; http://n2t.net/addgene:112608 ; RRID:Addgene_112608)
