[The description below was written by a language model from this plasmid's Addgene catalogue record and pLannotate feature annotations shown in this document.]
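Description:
pOP5BP is an empty bacterial expression backbone derived from pBAT4, designed for producing recombinant proteins in E. coli as tagged fusions. It carries no insert. Two sequence records are annotated, a depositor sequence and a repository sequencing result. They differ by only a few nucleotides in length (about 4.7 kb) and in their numbering start point, and they show the same feature set. The plasmid replicates from a high-copy ColE1/pUC-type origin and is selected with ampicillin through the β-lactamase gene under its own promoter. Only fragments of rop, bom, lacZα and the f1/M13 phage origin are detected. The phage origin appears to be split by the inserted lacI cassette, so these are best regarded as backbone remnants rather than functional parts.

The expression cassette consists of a T7 promoter immediately followed by a lac operator, the phage T7 gene 10 ribosome binding site and a T7 terminator. A full lacI gene driven by the stronger lacIq promoter supplies repressor. Transcription therefore depends on a host providing T7 RNA polymerase and is induced by IPTG or lactose.

The reading frame opens with a polyhistidine tag, listed as 8His in the catalogue and picked up as a His-tag feature by the annotation. This is followed by the GB1 domain of streptococcal protein G, a small fusion partner that enhances solubility. According to the catalogue, a PreScission protease site allows these N-terminal tags to be removed, and a C-terminal Avi-tag is added to the cloned protein, typically to permit site-specific biotinylation by BirA. Neither the protease site nor the Avi-tag is annotated in the feature tables. The cloning region between GB1 and the terminator shows only a reverse-oriented SP6 promoter and a short match labelled SET1.

The vector suits affinity purification of poorly soluble proteins destined for biotin-based immobilisation or detection.
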