Features (pLannotate 1.2.2; 23 found; start..end, strand, type, name):
      1..19      +  promoter       T7 promoter: promoter for bacteriophage T7 RNA polymerase
     19..43      +  protein_bind   lac operator: The lac repressor binds to the lac operator to inhibit transcription in E. coli. This inhibition can be relieved by adding lactose or isopropyl-β-D-thiogalactopyranoside (IPTG). lac repressor encoded by lacI
     56..78      +  RBS            RBS: efficient ribosome binding site from bacteriophage T7 gene 10 (Olins and Rangwala, 1989)
     98..118     +  CDS            7xHis: 6xHis affinity tag
    131..285     +  CDS            GB1 (fragment) (sequence withheld): B1 domain of Streptococcal protein G effective as a solubilizing fusion partner (Cheng and Patel, 2004)
    441..459     -  promoter       SP6 promoter: promoter for bacteriophage SP6 RNA polymerase
    474..523     +  CDS            SET1 (fragment): solubility-enhancement tag derived from T7 phage gene 10B
    531..578     +  terminator     T7 terminator: transcription terminator for bacteriophage T7 RNA polymerase
    607..673     +  CDS            lacZα (fragment): LacZα fragment of β-galactosidase; lacZ fragment
    677..898     -  rep_origin     M13 ori (fragment) (sequence partly withheld): M13 bacteriophage origin of replication; arrow indicates direction of (+) strand synthesis
    899..919     -  misc_feature   MCS (fragment): pUC18/19 multiple cloning site
    918..936     -  promoter       lac UV5 promoter (fragment): E. coli lac promoter with an "up" mutation
    951..972     -  protein_bind   CAP binding site: CAP binding activates transcription in the presence of cAMP. E. coli catabolite activator protein
    985..2067    -  CDS            lacI: lac repressor; lacI; The lac repressor binds to the lac operator to inhibit transcription in E. coli. This inhibition can be relieved by adding lactose or isopropyl-β-D-thiogalactopyranoside (IPTG).
   2068..2145    -  promoter       lacIq promoter: lacI (mutant); In the lacIq allele, a single base change in the promoter boosts expression of the lacI gene about 10-fold.
   2145..2163    -  misc_feature   MCS (fragment): pUC18/19 multiple cloning site
   2164..2397    -  rep_origin     f1 ori (fragment) (sequence partly withheld): f1 bacteriophage origin of replication; arrow indicates direction of (+) strand synthesis
   2400..2499    -  misc_feature   bom (fragment): basis of mobility region from pBR322
   2601..2636    -  CDS            rop (fragment): Rop protein, which maintains plasmids at low copy number; rop
   2731..2835    +  promoter       AmpR promoter: bla
   2836..3696    +  CDS            AmpR: β-lactamase; bla; confers resistance to ampicillin, carbenicillin, and related antibiotics
   3867..4455    +  rep_origin     ori: high-copy-number ColE1/pMB1/pBR322/pUC origin of replication
   4638..4694    +  CDS            lacI (fragment): lac repressor; lacI; The lac repressor binds to the lac operator to inhibit transcription in E. coli. This inhibition can be relieved by adding lactose or isopropyl-β-D-thiogalactopyranoside (IPTG).
>Addgene plasmid #112608 | pOP5BP | depositor full sequence | sequence record 212071 | Full Sequence
TAATACGACTCACTATAGGGAATTGTGAGCGGATAACAATTCCTCTAGAAATAATTTTGTTTAACTTTAA
GAAGGAGATATATCCATGAATGGATCTCATCACCATCACCATCACCATCACACTAGT
[165 nt withheld, positions 128-292]
ACCGGTAGTGGCACCAGTGGGTCGACACTGGAAGTTCTGTTTCAGGGCCCAGGATCCATGGAATTCGCGG
CCGCCCTAGGCTCGAGCGGACTGAATGACATTTTCGAAGCACAGAAGATCGAATGGCATGAAGCCTAAGC
TTGAGTATTCTATAGTGTCACCTAAATCCCAGCTTGATCCGGCTGCTAACAAAGCCCGAAAGGAAGCTGA
GTTGGCTGCTGCCACCGCTGAGCAATAACTAGCATAACCCCTTGGGGCCTCTAAACGGGTCTTGAGGGGT
TTTTTGCTGAAAGGAGGAACTATATCCGGATAACCTGGCGTAATAGCGAAGAGGCCCGCACCGATCGCCC
TTCCCAACAGTTGCGCAGCCTGAATGGCGAATGGAAATTGTAAGCGTTAATATTTTGTTAAAATTCGCGT
TAAATTTTTGTTAAATCAGCTCATTTTTTAACCAATAGGCCGAAATCGGCAAAATCCCTTATAAATCAAA
AGAATAGACCGAGATAGGGT
[37 nt withheld, positions 803-839]
AAAGAACGTGGACTCCAACGTCAAAGG
[32 nt withheld, positions 867-898]
AGCTTGCATGCCTGCAGGTCGGAAGCATAAAGTGTAAAGCCTGGGGTGCCTAATGAGTGAGCTAACTTAC
ATTAATTGCGTTGCGCTCACTGCCCGCTTTCCAGTCGGGAAACCTGTCGTGCCAGCTGCATTAATGAATC
GGCCAACGCGCGGGGAGAGGCGGTTTGCGTATTGGGCGCCAGGGTGGTTTTTCTTTTCACCAGTGAGACG
GGCAACAGCTGATTGCCCTTCACCGCCTGGCCCTGAGAGAGTTGCAGCAAGCGGTCCACGCTGGTTTGCC
CCAGCAGGCGAAAATCCTGTTTGATGGTGGTTGACGGCGGGATATAACATGAGCTGTCTTCGGTATCGTC
GTATCCCACTACCGAGATATCCGCACCAACGCGCAGCCCGGACTCGGTAATGGCGCGCATTGCGCCCAGC
GCCATCTGATCGTTGGCAACCAGCATCGCAGTGGGAACGATGCCCTCATTCAGCATTTGCATGGTTTGTT
GAAAACCGGACATGGCACTCCAGTCGCCTTCCCGTTCCGCTATCGGCTGAATTTGATTGCGAGTGAGATA
TTTATGCCAGCCAGCCAGACGCAGACGCGCCGAGACAGAACTTAATGGGCCCGCTAACAGCGCGATTTGC
TGGTGACCCAATGCGACCAGATGCTCCACGCCCAGTCGCGTACCGTCTTCATGGGAGAAAATAATACTGT
TGATGGGTGTCTGGTCAGAGACATCAAGAAATAACGCCGGAACATTAGTGCAGGCAGCTTCCACAGCAAT
GGCATCCTGGTCATCCAGCGGATAGTTAATGATCAGCCCACTGACGCGTTGCGCGAGAAGATTGTGCACC
GCCGCTTTACAGGCTTCGACGCCGCTTCGTTCTACCATCGACACCACCACGCTGGCACCCAGTTGATCGG
CGCGAGATTTAATCGCCGCGACAATTTGCGACGGCGCGTGCAGGGCCAGACTGGAGGTGGCAACGCCAAT
CAGCAACGACTGTTTGCCCGCCAGTTGTTGTGCCACGCGGTTGGGAATGTAATTCAGCTCCGCCATCGCC
GCTTCCACTTTTTCCCGCGTTTTCGCAGAAACGTGGCTGGCCTGGTTCACCACGCGGGAAACGGTCTGAT
AAGAGACACCGGCATACTCTGCGACATCGTATAACGTTACTGGTTTCACATTCACCACCCTGAATTGACT
CTCTTCCGGGCGCTATCATGCCATACCGCGAAAGGTTTTGCACCATTCGATGGTGTCGGGTACCGAGCTC
GAATT
[32 nt withheld, positions 2164-2195]
CGGTCGAGGTGCCGTAAAGCT
[56 nt withheld, positions 2217-2272]
G
[124 nt withheld, positions 2274-2397]
CGCCTGATGCGGTATTTTCTCCTTACGCATCTGTGCGGTATTTCACACCGCATATGGTGCACTCTCAGTA
CAATCTGCTCTGATGCCGCATAGTTAAGCCAGCCCCGACACCCGCCAACACCCGCTGACGCGCCCTGACG
GGCTTGTCTGCTCCCGGCATCCGCTTACAGACAAGCTGTGACCGTCTCCGGGAGCTGCATGTGTCAGAGG
TTTTCACCGTCATCACCGAAACGCGCGAGACGAAAGGGCCTCGTGATACGCCTATTTTTATAGGTTAATG
TCATGATAATAATGGTTTCTTAGACGTCAGGTGGCACTTTTCGGGGAAATGTGCGCGGAACCCCTATTTG
TTTATTTTTCTAAATACATTCAAATATGTATCCGCTCATGAGACAATAACCCTGATAAATGCTTCAATAA
TATTGAAAAAGGAAGAGTATGAGTATTCAACATTTCCGTGTCGCCCTTATTCCCTTTTTTGCGGCATTTT
GCCTTCCTGTTTTTGCTCACCCAGAAACGCTGGTGAAAGTAAAAGATGCTGAAGATCAGTTGGGTGCACG
AGTGGGTTACATCGAACTGGATCTCAACAGCGGTAAGATCCTTGAGAGTTTTCGCCCCGAAGAACGTTTT
CCAATGATGAGCACTTTTAAAGTTCTGCTATGTCATACACTATTATCCCGTATTGACGCCGGGCAAGAGC
AACTCGGTCGCCGGGCGCGGTATTCTCAGAATGACTTGGTTGAGTACTCACCAGTCACAGAAAAGCATCT
TACGGATGGCATGACAGTAAGAGAATTATGCAGTGCTGCCATAACCATGAGTGATAACACTGCGGCCAAC
TTACTTCTGACAACGATCGGAGGACCGAAGGAGCTAACCGCTTTTTTGCACAACATGGGGGATCATGTAA
CTCGCCTTGATCGTTGGGAACCGGAGCTGAATGAAGCCATACCAAACGACGAGCGTGACACCACGATGCC
TGTAGCAATGGCAACAACGTTGCGCAAACTATTAACTGGCGAACTACTTACTCTAGCTTCCCGGCAACAA
TTAATAGACTGGATGGAGGCGGATAAAGTTGCAGGACCACTTCTGCGCTCGGCCCTTCCGGCTGGCTGGT
TTATTGCTGATAAATCTGGAGCCGGTGAGCGTGGGTCTCGCGGTATCATTGCAGCACTGGGGCCAGATGG
TAAGCCCTCCCGTATCGTAGTTATCTACACGACGGGGAGTCAGGCAACTATGGATGAACGAAATAGACAG
ATCGCTGAGATAGGTGCCTCACTGATTAAGCATTGGTAACTGTCAGACCAAGTTTACTCATATATACTTT
AGATTGATTTAAAACTTCATTTTTAATTTAAAAGGATCTAGGTGAAGATCCTTTTTGATAATCTCATGAC
CAAAATCCCTTAACGTGAGTTTTCGTTCCACTGAGCGTCAGACCCCGTAGAAAAGATCAAAGGATCTTCT
TGAGATCCTTTTTTTCTGCGCGTAATCTGCTGCTTGCAAACAAAAAAACCACCGCTACCAGCGGTGGTTT
GTTTGCCGGATCAAGAGCTACCAACTCTTTTTCCGAAGGTAACTGGCTTCAGCAGAGCGCAGATACCAAA
TACTGTCCTTCTAGTGTAGCCGTAGTTAGGCCACCACTTCAAGAACTCTGTAGCACCGCCTACATACCTC
GCTCTGCTAATCCTGTTACCAGTGGCTGCTGCCAGTGGCGATAAGTCGTGTCTTACCGGGTTGGACTCAA
GACGATAGTTACCGGATAAGGCGCAGCGGTCGGGCTGAACGGGGGGTTCGTGCACACAGCCCAGCTTGGA
GCGAACGACCTACACCGAACTGAGATACCTACAGCGTGAGCTATGAGAAAGCGCCACGCTTCCCGAAGGG
AGAAAGGCGGACAGGTATCCGGTAAGCGGCAGGGTCGGAACAGGAGAGCGCACGAGGGAGCTTCCAGGGG
GAAACGCCTGGTATCTTTATAGTCCTGTCGGGTTTCGCCACCTCTGACTTGAGCGTCGATTTTTGTGATG
CTCGTCAGGGGGGCGGAGCCTATGGAAAAACGCCAGCAACGCGGCCTTTTTACGGTTCCTGGCCTTTTGC
TGGCCTTTTGCTCACATGTTCTTTCCTGCGTTATCCCCTGATTCTGTGGATAACCGTATTACCGCCTTTG
AGTGAGCTGATACCGCTCGCCGCAGCCGAACGACCGAGCGCAGCGAGTCAGTGAGCGAGGAAGCGGAAGA
GCGCCCAATACGCAAACCGCCTCTCCCCGCGCGTTGGCCGATTCATTAATGCAGCTGAT
