Features (pLannotate 1.2.2; 23 found; start..end, strand, type, name):
     39..57      +  promoter       T7 promoter: promoter for bacteriophage T7 RNA polymerase
     57..81      +  protein_bind   lac operator: The lac repressor binds to the lac operator to inhibit transcription in E. coli. This inhibition can be relieved by adding lactose or isopropyl-β-D-thiogalactopyranoside (IPTG). lac repressor encoded by lacI
     94..116     +  RBS            RBS: efficient ribosome binding site from bacteriophage T7 gene 10 (Olins and Rangwala, 1989)
    136..156     +  CDS            7xHis: 6xHis affinity tag
    169..323     +  CDS            GB1 (fragment) (sequence withheld): B1 domain of Streptococcal protein G effective as a solubilizing fusion partner (Cheng and Patel, 2004)
    479..497     -  promoter       SP6 promoter: promoter for bacteriophage SP6 RNA polymerase
    512..561     +  CDS            SET1 (fragment): solubility-enhancement tag derived from T7 phage gene 10B
    569..616     +  terminator     T7 terminator: transcription terminator for bacteriophage T7 RNA polymerase
    645..711     +  CDS            lacZα (fragment): LacZα fragment of β-galactosidase; lacZ fragment
    715..936     -  rep_origin     M13 ori (fragment) (sequence partly withheld): M13 bacteriophage origin of replication; arrow indicates direction of (+) strand synthesis
    937..957     -  misc_feature   MCS (fragment): pUC18/19 multiple cloning site
    956..974     -  promoter       lac UV5 promoter (fragment): E. coli lac promoter with an "up" mutation
    989..1010    -  protein_bind   CAP binding site: CAP binding activates transcription in the presence of cAMP. E. coli catabolite activator protein
   1023..2105    -  CDS            lacI: lac repressor; lacI; The lac repressor binds to the lac operator to inhibit transcription in E. coli. This inhibition can be relieved by adding lactose or isopropyl-β-D-thiogalactopyranoside (IPTG).
   2106..2183    -  promoter       lacIq promoter: lacI (mutant); In the lacIq allele, a single base change in the promoter boosts expression of the lacI gene about 10-fold.
   2183..2201    -  misc_feature   MCS (fragment): pUC18/19 multiple cloning site
   2202..2432    -  rep_origin     f1 ori (fragment) (sequence partly withheld): f1 bacteriophage origin of replication; arrow indicates direction of (+) strand synthesis
   2433..2532    -  misc_feature   bom (fragment): basis of mobility region from pBR322
   2634..2669    -  CDS            rop (fragment): Rop protein, which maintains plasmids at low copy number; rop
   2764..2868    +  promoter       AmpR promoter: bla
   2869..3729    +  CDS            AmpR: β-lactamase; bla; confers resistance to ampicillin, carbenicillin, and related antibiotics
   3900..4488    +  rep_origin     ori: high-copy-number ColE1/pMB1/pBR322/pUC origin of replication
   4671..36      +  CDS            lacI (fragment) (across the origin): lac repressor; lacI; The lac repressor binds to the lac operator to inhibit transcription in E. coli. This inhibition can be relieved by adding lactose or isopropyl-β-D-thiogalactopyranoside (IPTG).
>Addgene plasmid #112608 | pOP5BP | addgene full sequence | sequence record 220237 | Addgene NGS Result
TCTCCCCGCGCGTTGGCCGATTCATTAATGCAGCTGATTAATACGACTCACTATAGGGAATTGTGAGCGG
ATAACAATTCCTCTAGAAATAATTTTGTTTAACTTTAAGAAGGAGATATATCCATGAATGGATCTCATCA
CCATCACCATCACCATCACACTAGT
[165 nt withheld, positions 166-330]
ACCGGTAGTGGCACCAGTGGGTCGACACTGGAAGTTCTGTTTCAGGGCCCAGGATCCATGGAATTCGCGG
CCGCCCTAGGCTCGAGCGGACTGAATGACATTTTCGAAGCACAGAAGATCGAATGGCATGAAGCCTAAGC
TTGAGTATTCTATAGTGTCACCTAAATCCCAGCTTGATCCGGCTGCTAACAAAGCCCGAAAGGAAGCTGA
GTTGGCTGCTGCCACCGCTGAGCAATAACTAGCATAACCCCTTGGGGCCTCTAAACGGGTCTTGAGGGGT
TTTTTGCTGAAAGGAGGAACTATATCCGGATAACCTGGCGTAATAGCGAAGAGGCCCGCACCGATCGCCC
TTCCCAACAGTTGCGCAGCCTGAATGGCGAATGGAAATTGTAAGCGTTAATATTTTGTTAAAATTCGCGT
TAAATTTTTGTTAAATCAGCTCATTTTTTAACCAATAGGCCGAAATCGGCAAAATCCCTTATAAATCAAA
AGAATAGACCGAGATAGGGT
[37 nt withheld, positions 841-877]
AAAGAACGTGGACTCCAACGTCAAAGG
[32 nt withheld, positions 905-936]
AGCTTGCATGCCTGCAGGTCGGAAGCATAAAGTGTAAAGCCTGGGGTGCCTAATGAGTGAGCTAACTTAC
ATTAATTGCGTTGCGCTCACTGCCCGCTTTCCAGTCGGGAAACCTGTCGTGCCAGCTGCATTAATGAATC
GGCCAACGCGCGGGGAGAGGCGGTTTGCGTATTGGGCGCCAGGGTGGTTTTTCTTTTCACCAGTGAGACG
GGCAACAGCTGATTGCCCTTCACCGCCTGGCCCTGAGAGAGTTGCAGCAAGCGGTCCACGCTGGTTTGCC
CCAGCAGGCGAAAATCCTGTTTGATGGTGGTTAACGGCGGGATATAACATGAGCTGTCTTCGGTATCGTC
GTATCCCACTACCGAGATATCCGCACCAACGCGCAGCCCGGACTCGGTAATGGCGCGCATTGCGCCCAGC
GCCATCTGATCGTTGGCAACCAGCATCGCAGTGGGAACGATGCCCTCATTCAGCATTTGCATGGTTTGTT
GAAAACCGGACATGGCACTCCAGTCGCCTTCCCGTTCCGCTATCGGCTGAATTTGATTGCGAGTGAGATA
TTTATGCCAGCCAGCCAGACGCAGACGCGCCGAGACAGAACTTAATGGGCCCGCTAACAGCGCGATTTGC
TGGTGACCCAATGCGACCAGATGCTCCACGCCCAGTCGCGTACCGTCTTCATGGGAGAAAATAATACTGT
TGATGGGTGTCTGGTCAGAGACATCAAGAAATAACGCCGGAACATTAGTGCAGGCAGCTTCCACAGCAAT
GGCATCCTGGTCATCCAGCGGATAGTTAATGATCAGCCCACTGACGCGTTGCGCGAGAAGATTGTGCACC
GCCGCTTTACAGGCTTCGACGCCGCTTCGTTCTACCATCGACACCACCACGCTGGCACCCAGTTGATCGG
CGCGAGATTTAATCGCCGCGACAATTTGCGACGGCGCGTGCAGGGCCAGACTGGAGGTGGCAACGCCAAT
CAGCAACGACTGTTTGCCCGCCAGTTGTTGTGCCACGCGGTTGGGAATGTAATTCAGCTCCGCCATCGCC
GCTTCCACTTTTTCCCGCGTTTTCGCAGAAACGTGGCTGGCCTGGTTCACCACGCGGGAAACGGTCTGAT
AAGAGACACCGGCATACTCTGCGACATCGTATAACGTTACTGGTTTCACATTCACCACCCTGAATTGACT
CTCTTCCGGGCGCTATCATGCCATACCGCGAAAGGTTTTGCACCATTCGATGGTGTCGGGTACCGAGCTC
GAATTGTGAACCATCACCCT
[91 nt withheld, positions 2217-2307]
G
[124 nt withheld, positions 2309-2432]
CCTGATGCGGTATTTTCTCCTTACGCATCTGTGCGGTATTTCACACCGCATATGGTGCACTCTCAGTACA
ATCTGCTCTGATGCCGCATAGTTAAGCCAGCCCCGACACCCGCCAACACCCGCTGACGCGCCCTGACGGG
CTTGTCTGCTCCCGGCATCCGCTTACAGACAAGCTGTGACCGTCTCCGGGAGCTGCATGTGTCAGAGGTT
TTCACCGTCATCACCGAAACGCGCGAGACGAAAGGGCCTCGTGATACGCCTATTTTTATAGGTTAATGTC
ATGATAATAATGGTTTCTTAGACGTCAGGTGGCACTTTTCGGGGAAATGTGCGCGGAACCCCTATTTGTT
TATTTTTCTAAATACATTCAAATATGTATCCGCTCATGAGACAATAACCCTGATAAATGCTTCAATAATA
TTGAAAAAGGAAGAGTATGAGTATTCAACATTTCCGTGTCGCCCTTATTCCCTTTTTTGCGGCATTTTGC
CTTCCTGTTTTTGCTCACCCAGAAACGCTGGTGAAAGTAAAAGATGCTGAAGATCAGTTGGGTGCACGAG
TGGGTTACATCGAACTGGATCTCAACAGCGGTAAGATCCTTGAGAGTTTTCGCCCCGAAGAACGTTTTCC
AATGATGAGCACTTTTAAAGTTCTGCTATGTGGCGCGGTATTATCCCGTATTGACGCCGGGCAAGAGCAA
CTCGGTCGCCGCATACACTATTCTCAGAATGACTTGGTTGAGTACTCACCAGTCACAGAAAAGCATCTTA
CGGATGGCATGACAGTAAGAGAATTATGCAGTGCTGCCATAACCATGAGTGATAACACTGCGGCCAACTT
ACTTCTGACAACGATCGGAGGACCGAAGGAGCTAACCGCTTTTTTGCACAACATGGGGGATCATGTAACT
CGCCTTGATCGTTGGGAACCGGAGCTGAATGAAGCCATACCAAACGACGAGCGTGACACCACGATGCCTG
TAGCAATGGCAACAACGTTGCGCAAACTATTAACTGGCGAACTACTTACTCTAGCTTCCCGGCAACAATT
AATAGACTGGATGGAGGCGGATAAAGTTGCAGGACCACTTCTGCGCTCGGCCCTTCCGGCTGGCTGGTTT
ATTGCTGATAAATCTGGAGCCGGTGAGCGTGGGTCTCGCGGTATCATTGCAGCACTGGGGCCAGATGGTA
AGCCCTCCCGTATCGTAGTTATCTACACGACGGGGAGTCAGGCAACTATGGATGAACGAAATAGACAGAT
CGCTGAGATAGGTGCCTCACTGATTAAGCATTGGTAACTGTCAGACCAAGTTTACTCATATATACTTTAG
ATTGATTTAAAACTTCATTTTTAATTTAAAAGGATCTAGGTGAAGATCCTTTTTGATAATCTCATGACCA
AAATCCCTTAACGTGAGTTTTCGTTCCACTGAGCGTCAGACCCCGTAGAAAAGATCAAAGGATCTTCTTG
AGATCCTTTTTTTCTGCGCGTAATCTGCTGCTTGCAAACAAAAAAACCACCGCTACCAGCGGTGGTTTGT
TTGCCGGATCAAGAGCTACCAACTCTTTTTCCGAAGGTAACTGGCTTCAGCAGAGCGCAGATACCAAATA
CTGTTCTTCTAGTGTAGCCGTAGTTAGGCCACCACTTCAAGAACTCTGTAGCACCGCCTACATACCTCGC
TCTGCTAATCCTGTTACCAGTGGCTGCTGCCAGTGGCGATAAGTCGTGTCTTACCGGGTTGGACTCAAGA
CGATAGTTACCGGATAAGGCGCAGCGGTCGGGCTGAACGGGGGGTTCGTGCACACAGCCCAGCTTGGAGC
GAACGACCTACACCGAACTGAGATACCTACAGCGTGAGCTATGAGAAAGCGCCACGCTTCCCGAAGGGAG
AAAGGCGGACAGGTATCCGGTAAGCGGCAGGGTCGGAACAGGAGAGCGCACGAGGGAGCTTCCAGGGGGA
AACGCCTGGTATCTTTATAGTCCTGTCGGGTTTCGCCACCTCTGACTTGAGCGTCGATTTTTGTGATGCT
CGTCAGGGGGGCGGAGCCTATGGAAAAACGCCAGCAACGCGGCCTTTTTACGGTTCCTGGCCTTTTGCTG
GCCTTTTGCTCACATGTTCTTTCCTGCGTTATCCCCTGATTCTGTGGATAACCGTATTACCGCCTTTGAG
TGAGCTGATACCGCTCGCCGCAGCCGAACGACCGAGCGCAGCGAGTCAGTGAGCGAGGAAGCGGAAGAGC
GCCCAATACGCAAACCGCC
